Addgene plasmid #199587: pX330_EZH2gRNA15
Purpose: Contains guide RNA to 5' end of mouse EZH2 gene
Depositing lab: Mauro Calabrese. Depositing organization: University of North Carolina at Chapel Hill. Publication: A monoclonal antibody raised against human EZH2 cross-reacts with the RNA-binding protein SAFB. Cherney RE, Mills CA, Herring LE, Braceros AK, Calabrese JM. bioRxiv. 2023 Apr 3:2023.04.03.535391. doi: 10.1101/2023.04.03.535391. Preprint. PubMed 37066147.
Backbone
  Vector backbone: pX330 (Addgene#42230)
  Backbone manufacturer: Addgene #42230
  Backbone size w/o insert (bp): 8488
  Total vector size (bp): 8508
  Vector type: Mammalian Expression, Bacterial Expression, Mouse Targeting, CRISPR
Growth in bacteria
  Bacterial resistance: Ampicillin, 100 μg/mL
  Growth temperature: 37°C
  Growth strain: DH5alpha
  Copy number: Unknown
Gene/Insert
  Gene/Insert name: EZH2
  gRNA/shRNA sequence: CGGTCGCGTCCGACACCCAG
  Species: M. musculus (mouse)
  Entrez Gene: Ezh2 (a.k.a. Enx-1, Enx1h, KMT6, mKIAA4065)
  Cloning method: Restriction Enzyme; 5′ cloning site BbsI (destroyed during cloning); 3′ cloning site BbsI (destroyed during cloning)
  Sequencing primers: 5′ ACTATCATATGCTTACCGTAAC
Terms and licenses: Academic/Nonprofit Terms; Industry Terms: Not Available to Industry
How to cite: pX330_EZH2gRNA15 was a gift from Mauro Calabrese (Addgene plasmid # 199587 ; http://n2t.net/addgene:199587 ; RRID:Addgene_199587)
