[The description below was written by a language model from this plasmid's Addgene catalogue record and pLannotate feature annotations shown in this document.]
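Description:
pX330_EZH2gRNA15 is an 8.5 kb all-in-one CRISPR/Cas9 plasmid built on the pX330 backbone, carrying a single guide RNA directed at the 5′ end of the mouse Ezh2 gene. It is a non-viral mammalian expression plasmid delivered by transfection and propagated in E. coli. Bacterial maintenance relies on a high-copy ColE1/pUC-type origin and a β-lactamase (AmpR) cassette for ampicillin selection. An f1 phage origin is also present, along with short annotated fragments of bom and rop that are backbone remnants. No mammalian selection marker or fluorescent reporter is annotated.

The payload consists of two expression units. A human U6 RNA polymerase III promoter drives the 20-nt Ezh2 spacer, which was inserted between two BbsI sites (both destroyed in cloning) immediately upstream of the Streptococcus pyogenes gRNA scaffold, yielding a complete chimeric guide; a second, partial scaffold fragment is annotated just downstream. Next to it, a hybrid promoter made of the CMV enhancer, chicken β-actin promoter and a hybrid CBA/MVM intron drives S. pyogenes Cas9. The annotation tool splits the Cas9 coding sequence into adjoining N- and C-terminal portions, but these are contiguous and form one reading frame, fused at the C-terminus to a nucleoplasmin bipartite nuclear localization signal and terminated by the bGH polyadenylation signal. Only one AAV2 inverted terminal repeat is annotated, following the poly(A) signal, so the table does not indicate a packageable AAV genome.

Co-expression of Cas9 and the guide in mouse cells should direct cleavage near the start of Ezh2, suitable for gene disruption or for editing at the 5′ end of the locus. The record does not specify which application was intended, though the associated study concerns EZH2 antibody specificity.
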