Features (pLannotate 1.2.2; 18 found; start..end, strand, type, name):
      1..241     +  promoter       U6 promoter: RNA polymerase III promoter for human U6 snRNA
    271..346     +  misc_RNA       gRNA scaffold: guide RNA scaffold for the Streptococcus pyogenes CRISPR/Cas9 system
    353..396     +  misc_RNA       gRNA scaffold (fragment): guide RNA scaffold for the Streptococcus pyogenes CRISPR/Cas9 system
    443..728     +  enhancer       CMV enhancer: human cytomegalovirus immediate early enhancer; contains an 18-bp deletion relative to the standard CMV enhancer
    730..1007    +  promoter       chicken β-actin promoter: No description available
   1008..1235    +  intron         hybrid intron: hybrid between chicken β-actin (CBA) and minute virus of mice (MMV) introns (Gray et al., 2011)
   1373..2974    +  CDS            Cas9(N): N-terminal portion of Streptococcus pyogenes Cas9 (Zetsche et al., 2015)
   2975..5473    +  CDS            Cas9(C): C-terminal portion of Streptococcus pyogenes Cas9 (Zetsche et al., 2015)
   5474..5521    +  CDS            nucleoplasmin NLS: bipartite nuclear localization signal from nucleoplasmin
   5555..5666    +  polyA_signal   bGH poly(A) signal: bovine growth hormone polyadenylation signal
   5771..5911    +  repeat_region  AAV2 ITR: inverted terminal repeat of adeno-associated virus serotype 2 inverted
   5916..5967    -  misc_feature   bom (fragment): basis of mobility region from pBR322
   5986..6441    +  rep_origin     f1 ori (sequence partly withheld): f1 bacteriophage origin of replication; arrow indicates direction of (+) strand synthesis
   6442..6491    -  misc_feature   bom (fragment): basis of mobility region from pBR322
   6593..6628    -  CDS            rop (fragment): Rop protein, which maintains plasmids at low copy number; rop
   6723..6827    +  promoter       AmpR promoter: bla
   6828..7688    +  CDS            AmpR: β-lactamase; bla; confers resistance to ampicillin, carbenicillin, and related antibiotics
   7859..8447    +  rep_origin     ori: high-copy-number ColE1/pMB1/pBR322/pUC origin of replication
>Addgene plasmid #199587 | pX330_EZH2gRNA15 | addgene full sequence | sequence record 392353 | Addgene Partial NGS Result
GAGGGCCTATTTCCCATGATTCCTTCATATTTGCATATACGATACAAGGCTGTTAGAGAGATAATTGGAA
TTAATTTGACTGTAAACACAAAGATATTAGTACAAAATACGTGACGTAGAAAGTAATAATTTCTTGGGTA
GTTTGCAGTTTTAAAATTATGTTTTAAAATGGACTATCATATGCTTACCGTAACTTGAAAGTATTTCGAT
TTCTTGGCTTTATATATCTTGTGGAAAGGACGAAACACCGCGGTCGCGTCCGACACCCAGGTTTTAGAGC
TAGAAATAGCAAGTTAAAATAAGGCTAGTCCGTTATCAACTTGAAAAAGTGGCACCGAGTCGGTGCTTTT
TTGTTTTAGAGCTAGAAATAGCAAGTTAAAATAAGGCTAGTCCGTTTTTAGCGCGTGCGCCAATTCTGCA
GACAAATGGCTCTAGAGGTACCCGTTACATAACTTACGGTAAATGGCCCGCCTGGCTGACCGCCCAACGA
CCCCCGCCCATTGACGTCAATAGTAACGCCAATAGGGACTTTCCATTGACGTCAATGGGTGGAGTATTTA
CGGTAAACTGCCCACTTGGCAGTACATCAAGTGTATCATATGCCAAGTACGCCCCCTATTGACGTCAATG
ACGGTAAATGGCCCGCCTGGCATTGTGCCCAGTACATGACCTTATGGGACTTTCCTACTTGGCAGTACAT
CTACGTATTAGTCATCGCTATTACCATGGTCGAGGTGAGCCCCACGTTCTGCTTCACTCTCCCCATCTCC
CCCCCCTCCCCACCCCCAATTTTGTATTTATTTATTTTTTAATTATTTTGTGCAGCGATGGGGGCGGGGG
GGGGGGGGGGGCGCGCGCCAGGCGGGGCGGGGCGGGGCGAGGGGCGGGGCGGGGCGAGGCGGAGAGGTGC
GGCGGCAGCCAATCAGAGCGGCGCGCTCCGAAAGTTTCCTTTTATGGCGAGGCGGCGGCGGCGGCGGCCC
TATAAAAAGCGAAGCGCGCGGCGGGCGGGAGTCGCTGCGCGCTGCCTTCGCCCCGTGCCCCGCTCCGCCG
CCGCCTCGCGCCGCCCGCCCCGGCTCTGACTGACCGCGTTACTCCCACAGGTGAGCGGGCGGGACGGCCC
TTCTCCTCCGGGCTGTAATTAGCTGAGCAAGAGGTAAGGGTTTAAGGGATGGTTGGTTGGTGGGGTATTA
ATGTTTAATTACCTGGAGCACCTGCCTGAAATCACTTTTTTTCAGGTTGGACCGGTGCCACCATGGACTA
TAAGGACCACGACGGAGACTACAAGGATCATGATATTGATTACAAAGACGATGACGATAAGATGGCCCCA
AAGAAGAAGCGGAAGGTCGGTATCCACGGAGTCCCAGCAGCCGACAAGAAGTACAGCATCGGCCTGGACA
TCGGCACCAACTCTGTGGGCTGGGCCGTGATCACCGACGAGTACAAGGTGCCCAGCAAGAAATTCAAGGT
GCTGGGCAACACCGACCGGCACAGCATCAAGAAGAACCTGATCGGAGCCCTGCTGTTCGACAGCGGCGAA
ACAGCCGAGGCCACCCGGCTGAAGAGAACCGCCAGAAGAAGATACACCAGACGGAAGAACCGGATCTGCT
ATCTGCAAGAGATCTTCAGCAACGAGATGGCCAAGGTGGACGACAGCTTCTTCCACAGACTGGAAGAGTC
CTTCCTGGTGGAAGAGGATAAGAAGCACGAGCGGCACCCCATCTTCGGCAACATCGTGGACGAGGTGGCC
TACCACGAGAAGTACCCCACCATCTACCACCTGAGAAAGAAACTGGTGGACAGCACCGACAAGGCCGACC
TGCGGCTGATCTATCTGGCCCTGGCCCACATGATCAAGTTCCGGGGCCACTTCCTGATCGAGGGCGACCT
GAACCCCGACAACAGCGACGTGGACAAGCTGTTCATCCAGCTGGTGCAGACCTACAACCAGCTGTTCGAG
GAAAACCCCATCAACGCCAGCGGCGTGGACGCCAAGGCCATCCTGTCTGCCAGACTGAGCAAGAGCAGAC
GGCTGGAAAATCTGATCGCCCAGCTGCCCGGCGAGAAGAAGAATGGCCTGTTCGGAAACCTGATTGCCCT
GAGCCTGGGCCTGACCCCCAACTTCAAGAGCAACTTCGACCTGGCCGAGGATGCCAAACTGCAGCTGAGC
AAGGACACCTACGACGACGACCTGGACAACCTGCTGGCCCAGATCGGCGACCAGTACGCCGACCTGTTTC
TGGCCGCCAAGAACCTGTCCGACGCCATCCTGCTGAGCGACATCCTGAGAGTGAACACCGAGATCACCAA
GGCCCCCCTGAGCGCCTCTATGATCAAGAGATACGACGAGCACCACCAGGACCTGACCCTGCTGAAAGCT
CTCGTGCGGCAGCAGCTGCCTGAGAAGTACAAAGAGATTTTCTTCGACCAGAGCAAGAACGGCTACGCCG
GCTACATTGACGGCGGAGCCAGCCAGGAAGAGTTCTACAAGTTCATCAAGCCCATCCTGGAAAAGATGGA
CGGCACCGAGGAACTGCTCGTGAAGCTGAACAGAGAGGACCTGCTGCGGAAGCAGCGGACCTTCGACAAC
GGCAGCATCCCCCACCAGATCCACCTGGGAGAGCTGCACGCCATTCTGCGGCGGCAGGAAGATTTTTACC
CATTCCTGAAGGACAACCGGGAAAAGATCGAGAAGATCCTGACCTTCCGCATCCCCTACTACGTGGGCCC
TCTGGCCAGGGGAAACAGCAGATTCGCCTGGATGACCAGAAAGAGCGAGGAAACCATCACCCCCTGGAAC
TTCGAGGAAGTGGTGGACAAGGGCGCTTCCGCCCAGAGCTTCATCGAGCGGATGACCAACTTCGATAAGA
ACCTGCCCAACGAGAAGGTGCTGCCCAAGCACAGCCTGCTGTACGAGTACTTCACCGTGTATAACGAGCT
GACCAAAGTGAAATACGTGACCGAGGGAATGAGAAAGCCCGCCTTCCTGAGCGGCGAGCAGAAAAAGGCC
ATCGTGGACCTGCTGTTCAAGACCAACCGGAAAGTGACCGTGAAGCAGCTGAAAGAGGACTACTTCAAGA
AAATCGAGTGCTTCGACTCCGTGGAAATCTCCGGCGTGGAAGATCGGTTCAACGCCTCCCTGGGCACATA
CCACGATCTGCTGAAAATTATCAAGGACAAGGACTTCCTGGACAATGAGGAAAACGAGGACATTCTGGAA
GATATCGTGCTGACCCTGACACTGTTTGAGGACAGAGAGATGATCGAGGAACGGCTGAAAACCTATGCCC
ACCTGTTCGACGACAAAGTGATGAAGCAGCTGAAGCGGCGGAGATACACCGGCTGGGGCAGGCTGAGCCG
GAAGCTGATCAACGGCATCCGGGACAAGCAGTCCGGCAAGACAATCCTGGATTTCCTGAAGTCCGACGGC
TTCGCCAACAGAAACTTCATGCAGCTGATCCACGACGACAGCCTGACCTTTAAAGAGGACATCCAGAAAG
CCCAGGTGTCCGGCCAGGGCGATAGCCTGCACGAGCACATTGCCAATCTGGCCGGCAGCCCCGCCATTAA
GAAGGGCATCCTGCAGACAGTGAAGGTGGTGGACGAGCTCGTGAAAGTGATGGGCCGGCACAAGCCCGAG
AACATCGTGATCGAAATGGCCAGAGAGAACCAGACCACCCAGAAGGGACAGAAGAACAGCCGCGAGAGAA
TGAAGCGGATCGAAGAGGGCATCAAAGAGCTGGGCAGCCAGATCCTGAAAGAACACCCCGTGGAAAACAC
CCAGCTGCAGAACGAGAAGCTGTACCTGTACTACCTGCAGAATGGGCGGGATATGTACGTGGACCAGGAA
CTGGACATCAACCGGCTGTCCGACTACGATGTGGACCATATCGTGCCTCAGAGCTTTCTGAAGGACGACT
CCATCGACAACAAGGTGCTGACCAGAAGCGACAAGAACCGGGGCAAGAGCGACAACGTGCCCTCCGAAGA
GGTCGTGAAGAAGATGAAGAACTACTGGCGGCAGCTGCTGAACGCCAAGCTGATTACCCAGAGAAAGTTC
GACAATCTGACCAAGGCCGAGAGAGGCGGCCTGAGCGAACTGGATAAGGCCGGCTTCATCAAGAGACAGC
TGGTGGAAACCCGGCAGATCACAAAGCACGTGGCACAGATCCTGGACTCCCGGATGAACACTAAGTACGA
CGAGAATGACAAGCTGATCCGGGAAGTGAAAGTGATCACCCTGAAGTCCAAGCTGGTGTCCGATTTCCGG
AAGGATTTCCAGTTTTACAAAGTGCGCGAGATCAACAACTACCACCACGCCCACGACGCCTACCTGAACG
CCGTCGTGGGAACCGCCCTGATCAAAAAGTACCCTAAGCTGGAAAGCGAGTTCGTGTACGGCGACTACAA
GGTGTACGACGTGCGGAAGATGATCGCCAAGAGCGAGCAGGAAATCGGCAAGGCTACCGCCAAGTACTTC
TTCTACAGCAACATCATGAACTTTTTCAAGACCGAGATTACCCTGGCCAACGGCGAGATCCGGAAGCGGC
CTCTGATCGAGACAAACGGCGAAACCGGGGAGATCGTGTGGGATAAGGGCCGGGATTTTGCCACCGTGCG
GAAAGTGCTGAGCATGCCCCAAGTGAATATCGTGAAAAAGACCGAGGTGCAGACAGGCGGCTTCAGCAAA
GAGTCTATCCTGCCCAAGAGGAACAGCGATAAGCTGATCGCCAGAAAGAAGGACTGGGACCCTAAGAAGT
ACGGCGGCTTCGACAGCCCCACCGTGGCCTATTCTGTGCTGGTGGTGGCCAAAGTGGAAAAGGGCAAGTC
CAAGAAACTGAAGAGTGTGAAAGAGCTGCTGGGGATCACCATCATGGAAAGAAGCAGCTTCGAGAAGAAT
CCCATCGACTTTCTGGAAGCCAAGGGCTACAAAGAAGTGAAAAAGGACCTGATCATCAAGCTGCCTAAGT
ACTCCCTGTTCGAGCTGGAAAACGGCCGGAAGAGAATGCTGGCCTCTGCCGGCGAACTGCAGAAGGGAAA
CGAACTGGCCCTGCCCTCCAAATATGTGAACTTCCTGTACCTGGCCAGCCACTATGAGAAGCTGAAGGGC
TCCCCCGAGGATAATGAGCAGAAACAGCTGTTTGTGGAACAGCACAAGCACTACCTGGACGAGATCATCG
AGCAGATCAGCGAGTTCTCCAAGAGAGTGATCCTGGCCGACGCTAATCTGGACAAAGTGCTGTCCGCCTA
CAACAAGCACCGGGATAAGCCCATCAGAGAGCAGGCCGAGAATATCATCCACCTGTTTACCCTGACCAAT
CTGGGAGCCCCTGCCGCCTTCAAGTACTTTGACACCACCATCGACCGGAAGAGGTACACCAGCACCAAAG
AGGTGCTGGACGCCACCCTGATCCACCAGAGCATCACCGGCCTGTACGAGACACGGATCGACCTGTCTCA
GCTGGGAGGCGACAAAAGGCCGGCGGCCACGAAAAAGGCCGGCCAGGCAAAAAAGAAAAAGTAAGAATTC
CTAGAGCTCGCTGATCAGCCTCGACTGTGCCTTCTAGTTGCCAGCCATCTGTTGTTTGCCCCTCCCCCGT
GCCTTCCTTGACCCTGGAAGGTGCCACTCCCACTGTCCTTTCCTAATAAAATGAGGAAATTGCATCGCAT
TGTCTGAGTAGGTGTCATTCTATTCTGGGGGGTGGGGTGGGGCAGGACAGCAAGGGGGAGGATTGGGAAG
AGAATAGCAGGCATGCTGGGGAGCGGCCGCAGGAACCCCTAGTGATGGAGTTGGCCACTCCCTCTCTGCG
CGCTCGCTCGCTCACTGAGGCCGGGCGACCAAAGGTCGCCCGACGCCCGGGCTTTGCCCGGGCGGCCTCA
GTGAGCGAGCGAGCGCGCAGCTGCCTGCAGGGGCGCCTGATGCGGTATTTTCTCCTTACGCATCTGTGCG
GTATTTCACACCGCATA
[95 nt withheld, positions 5968-6062]
T
[46 nt withheld, positions 6064-6109]
C
[141 nt withheld, positions 6111-6251]
CCTTTGACGTTGGAGTCCACGTTCTTT
[37 nt withheld, positions 6279-6315]
ACTCTATCTCGGGCTATTCTTTTGATTTATAAGGGATTTTGCCGATTTCGGTCTATTGGTTAAAAAATGA
GCTGATTTAACAAAAATTTAACGCGAATTTTAACAAAATATTAACGTTTACAATTTTATGGTGCACTCTC
AGTACAATCTGCTCTGATGCCGCATAGTTAAGCCAGCCCCGACACCCGCCAACACCCGCTGACGCGCCCT
GACGGGCTTGTCTGCTCCCGGCATCCGCTTACAGACAAGCTGTGACCGTCTCCGGGAGCTGCATGTGTCA
GAGGTTTTCACCGTCATCACCGAAACGCGCGAGACGAAAGGGCCTCGTGATACGCCTATTTTTATAGGTT
AATGTCATGATAATAATGGTTTCTTAGACGTCAGGTGGCACTTTTCGGGGAAATGTGCGCGGAACCCCTA
TTTGTTTATTTTTCTAAATACATTCAAATATGTATCCGCTCATGAGACAATAACCCTGATAAATGCTTCA
ATAATATTGAAAAAGGAAGAGTATGAGTATTCAACATTTCCGTGTCGCCCTTATTCCCTTTTTTGCGGCA
TTTTGCCTTCCTGTTTTTGCTCACCCAGAAACGCTGGTGAAAGTAAAAGATGCTGAAGATCAGTTGGGTG
CACGAGTGGGTTACATCGAACTGGATCTCAACAGCGGTAAGATCCTTGAGAGTTTTCGCCCCGAAGAACG
TTTTCCAATGATGAGCACTTTTAAAGTTCTGCTATGTGGCGCGGTATTATCCCGTATTGACGCCGGGCAA
GAGCAACTCGGTCGCCGCATACACTATTCTCAGAATGACTTGGTTGAGTACTCACCAGTCACAGAAAAGC
ATCTTACGGATGGCATGACAGTAAGAGAATTATGCAGTGCTGCCATAACCATGAGTGATAACACTGCGGC
CAACTTACTTCTGACAACGATCGGAGGACCGAAGGAGCTAACCGCTTTTTTGCACAACATGGGGGATCAT
GTAACTCGCCTTGATCGTTGGGAACCGGAGCTGAATGAAGCCATACCAAACGACGAGCGTGACACCACGA
TGCCTGTAGCAATGGCAACAACGTTGCGCAAACTATTAACTGGCGAACTACTTACTCTAGCTTCCCGGCA
ACAATTAATAGACTGGATGGAGGCGGATAAAGTTGCAGGACCACTTCTGCGCTCGGCCCTTCCGGCTGGC
TGGTTTATTGCTGATAAATCTGGAGCCGGTGAGCGTGGAAGCCGCGGTATCATTGCAGCACTGGGGCCAG
ATGGTAAGCCCTCCCGTATCGTAGTTATCTACACGACGGGGAGTCAGGCAACTATGGATGAACGAAATAG
ACAGATCGCTGAGATAGGTGCCTCACTGATTAAGCATTGGTAACTGTCAGACCAAGTTTACTCATATATA
CTTTAGATTGATTTAAAACTTCATTTTTAATTTAAAAGGATCTAGGTGAAGATCCTTTTTGATAATCTCA
TGACCAAAATCCCTTAACGTGAGTTTTCGTTCCACTGAGCGTCAGACCCCGTAGAAAAGATCAAAGGATC
TTCTTGAGATCCTTTTTTTCTGCGCGTAATCTGCTGCTTGCAAACAAAAAAACCACCGCTACCAGCGGTG
GTTTGTTTGCCGGATCAAGAGCTACCAACTCTTTTTCCGAAGGTAACTGGCTTCAGCAGAGCGCAGATAC
CAAATACTGTTCTTCTAGTGTAGCCGTAGTTAGGCCACCACTTCAAGAACTCTGTAGCACCGCCTACATA
CCTCGCTCTGCTAATCCTGTTACCAGTGGCTGCTGCCAGTGGCGATAAGTCGTGTCTTACCGGGTTGGAC
TCAAGACGATAGTTACCGGATAAGGCGCAGCGGTCGGGCTGAACGGGGGGTTCGTGCACACAGCCCAGCT
TGGAGCGAACGACCTACACCGAACTGAGATACCTACAGCGTGAGCTATGAGAAAGCGCCACGCTTCCCGA
AGGGAGAAAGGCGGACAGGTATCCGGTAAGCGGCAGGGTCGGAACAGGAGAGCGCACGAGGGAGCTTCCA
GGGGGAAACGCCTGGTATCTTTATAGTCCTGTCGGGTTTCGCCACCTCTGACTTGAGCGTCGATTTTTGT
GATGCTCGTCAGGGGGGCGGAGCCTATGGAAAAACGCCAGCAACGCGGCCTTTTTACGGTTCCTGGCCTT
TTGCTGGCCTTTTGCTCACATGT
